Addgene plasmid #134885: pCAT217
Purpose: Bacterial expression
Depositing lab: Thomas Howard. Depositing organization: Newcastle University (UK). Publication: pCAT vectors overcome inefficient electroporation of Cupriavidus necator H16. Azubuike CC, Gatehouse AMR, Howard TP. N Biotechnol. 2021 Nov 25;65:20-30. doi: 10.1016/j.nbt.2021.07.003. Epub 2021 Jul 29. PubMed 34333160.
Backbone
  Vector backbone: pBBR1MCS-2
  Vector type: Bacterial Expression, Synthetic Biology
Growth in bacteria
  Bacterial resistance: Kanamycin, 50 μg/mL
  Growth temperature: 37°C
  Growth strain: DH5alpha
  Copy number: Low Copy
Gene/Insert
  Gene/Insert name: mRFP1
  Species: Synthetic
  Insert size (bp): 892
  Cloning method: Unknown
Terms and licenses: Academic/Nonprofit Terms; Industry Terms: Not Available to Industry
Depositor comments: Plasmid parts were assembled using Golden gate method
How to cite: pCAT217 was a gift from Thomas Howard (Addgene plasmid # 134885 ; http://n2t.net/addgene:134885 ; RRID:Addgene_134885)
