[The description below was written by a language model from this plasmid's Addgene catalogue record and pLannotate feature annotations shown in this document.]
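Description:
pCAT217 is a compact (about 3.6 kb) broad-host-range bacterial expression plasmid derived from pBBR1MCS-2 and assembled from modular parts by Golden Gate cloning. It belongs to the pCAT vector series, which the associated publication describes as developed to overcome inefficient electroporation of Cupriavidus necator H16. Replication depends on the pBBR1 oriV together with the adjacent pBBR1 Rep gene, a pairing from the Bordetella bronchiseptica plasmid pBBR1 that supports maintenance in a wide range of Gram-negative hosts. The record lists it as low copy and propagated in E. coli DH5alpha. Selection is by kanamycin, through an aminoglycoside phosphotransferase (KanR) gene encoded on the opposite strand to the reporter cassette. The feature table shows no mobilisation functions, although automated annotation may not detect every element.

The payload is a synthetic 892 bp reporter cassette in which the tac promoter, a strong hybrid of the trp and lac UV5 promoters, drives mRFP1, the monomeric red fluorescent derivative of DsRed. Transcription is stopped by two tandem terminators, rrnB T1 followed by the phage T7 early terminator T7Te, which insulate the downstream resistance gene and replication region from read-through. No lacI repressor gene is annotated, so expression from the tac promoter would be expected to be largely constitutive in hosts lacking their own repressor, though the record does not comment on this. The red fluorescent readout makes the plasmid suitable as a reporter for checking transformation and gene expression in E. coli and other bacteria such as C. necator, and as a minimal synthetic biology chassis vector. The record does not state what distinguishes pCAT217 from other members of the series.
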