Features (pLannotate 1.2.2; 7 found; start..end, strand, type, name):
     44..72      +  promoter       tac promoter: strong E. coli promoter; hybrid between the trp and lac UV5 promoters
    111..788     +  CDS            mRFP1: monomeric derivative of DsRed (Campbell et al., 2002)
    821..892     +  terminator     rrnB T1 terminator: transcription terminator T1 from the E. coli rrnB gene
    908..935     +  terminator     T7Te terminator: phage T7 early transcription terminator
   1005..1820    -  CDS            KanR: aminoglycoside phosphotransferase; aph(3')-Ia; confers resistance to kanamycin in bacteria or G418 (Geneticin®) in eukaryotes
   2067..2838    +  rep_origin     pBBR1 oriV: replication origin of the broad-host-range plasmid pBBR1 from Bordetella bronchiseptica; requires the pBBR1 Rep protein for replication
   2839..3501    +  CDS            pBBR1 Rep: replication protein for the broad-host-range plasmid pBBR1 from Bordetella bronchiseptica
>Addgene plasmid #134885 | pCAT217 | addgene full sequence | sequence record 269075 | Addgene NGS Result
GTAGCCGCCTCGCCGCCCTATACCTTGTCTGGAACTTAATTAATTGACAATTAATCATCGGCTCGTATAA
TGTGTGGAATTGTGAGATCTTTTAAGAAGGAGATATACATATGGCGAGTAGCGAAGACGTTATCAAAGAG
TTCATGCGTTTCAAAGTTCGTATGGAAGGTTCCGTTAACGGTCACGAGTTCGAAATCGAAGGTGAAGGTG
AAGGTCGTCCGTACGAAGGTACCCAGACCGCTAAACTGAAAGTTACCAAAGGTGGTCCGCTGCCGTTCGC
TTGGGACATCCTGTCCCCGCAGTTCCAGTACGGTTCCAAAGCTTACGTTAAACACCCGGCTGACATCCCG
GACTACCTGAAACTGTCCTTCCCGGAAGGTTTCAAATGGGAACGTGTTATGAACTTCGAAGACGGTGGTG
TTGTTACCGTTACCCAGGACTCCTCCCTGCAAGACGGTGAGTTCATCTACAAAGTTAAACTGCGTGGTAC
CAACTTCCCGTCCGACGGTCCGGTTATGCAGAAAAAAACCATGGGTTGGGAAGCTTCCACCGAACGTATG
TACCCGGAAGACGGTGCTCTGAAAGGTGAAATCAAAATGCGTCTGAAACTGAAAGACGGTGGTCACTACG
ACGCTGAAGTTAAAACCACCTACATGGCTAAAAAACCGGTTCAGCTGCCGGGTGCTTACAAAACCGACAT
CAAACTGGACATCACCTCCCACAACGAAGACTACACCATCGTTGAACAGTACGAACGTGCTGAAGGTCGT
CACTCCACCGGTGCTTAAGGATCCAAACTCGAGTAAGGATCTCCAGGCATCAAATAAAACGAAAGGCTCA
GTCGAAAGACTGGGCCTTTCGTTTTATCTGTTGTTTGTCGGTGAACGCTCTCTACTAGAGTCACACTGGC
TCACCTTCGGGTGGGCCTTTCTGCGAAGCGGCGCGCCGTCCCGTCAAGTCAGCGTAATGCTCTGCCAGTG
TTACAACCAATTAACCAATTCTGATTAGAAAAACTCATCGAGCATCAAATGAAACTGCAATTTATTCATA
TCAGGATTATCAATACCATATTTTTGAAAAAGCCGTTTCTGTAATGAAGGAGAAAACTCACCGAGGCAGT
TCCATAGGATGGCAAGATCCTGGTATCGGTCTGCGATTCCGACTCGTCCAACATCAATACAACCTATTAA
TTTCCCCTCGTCAAAAATAAGGTTATCAAGTGAGAAATCACCATGAGTGACGACTGAATCCGGTGAGAAT
GGCAAAAGCTTATGCATTTCTTTCCAGACTTGTTCAACAGGCCAGCCATTACGCTCGTCATCAAAATCAC
TCGCATCAACCAAACCGTTATTCATTCGTGATTGCGCCTGAGCGAGACGAAATACGCGATCGCTGTTAAA
AGGACAATTACAAACAGGAATCGAATGCAACCGGCGCAGGAACACTGCCAGCGCATCAACAATATTTTCA
CCTGAATCAGGATATTCTTCTAATACCTGGAATGCTGTTTTCCCGGGGATCGCAGTGGTGAGTAACCATG
CATCATCAGGAGTACGGATAAAATGCTTGATGGTCGGAAGAGGCATAAATTCCGTCAGCCAGTTTAGTCT
GACCATCTCATCTGTAACATCATTGGCAACGCTACCTTTGCCATGTTTCAGAAACAACTCTGGCGCATCG
GGCTTCCCATACAATCGATAGATTGTCGCACCTGATTGCCCGACATTATCGCGAGCCCATTTATACCCAT
ATAAATCAGCATCCATGTTGGAATTTAATCGCGGCCTCGAGCAAGACGTTTCCCGTTGAATATGGCTCAT
AACACCCCTTGTATTACTGTTTATGTAAGCAGACAGTTTTATTGTTCATGATGATATATTTTTATCTTGT
GCAATGTAACATCAGAGATTTTGAGACACAACGTGGCTTTCCAGGTGGCCGGCCCTTCGCAAAGTCGTGA
CCGCCTACGGCGGCTGCGGCGCCCTACGGGCTTGCTCTCCGGGCTTCGCCCTGCGCGGTCGCTGCGCTCC
CTTGCCAGCCCGTGGATATGTGGACGATGGCCGCGAGCGGCCACCGGCTGGCTCGCTTCGCTCGGCCCGT
GGACAACCCTGCTGGACAAGCTGATGGACAGGCTGCGCCTGCCCACGAGCTTGACCACAGGGATTGCCCA
CCGGCTACCCAGCCTTCGACCACATACCCACCGGCTCCAACTGCGCGGCCTGCGGCCTTGCCCCATCAAT
TTTTTTAATTTTCTCTGGGGAAAAGCCTCCGGCCTGCGGCCTGCGCGCTTCGCTTGCCGGTTGGACACCA
AGTGGAAGGCGGGTCAAGGCTCGCGCAGCGACCGCGCAGCGGCTTGGCCTTGACGCGCCTGGAACGACCC
AAGCCTATGCGAGTGGGGGCAGTCGAAGGGCGAAGCCCGCCCGCCTGCCCCCCGAGCCTCACGGCGGCGA
GTGCGGGGGTTCCAAGGGGGCAGCGCCACCTTGGGCAAGGCCGAAGGCCGCGCAGTCGATCAACAAGCCC
CGGAGGGGCCACTTTTTGCCGGAGGGGGAGCCGCGCCGAAGGCGTGGGGGAACCCCGCAGGGGTGCCCTT
CTTTGGGCACCAAAGAACTAGATATAGGGCGAAATGCGAAAGACTTAAAAATCAACAACTTAAAAAAGGG
GGGTACGCAACAGCTCATTGCGGCACCCCCCGCAATAGCTCATTGCGTAGGTTAAAGAAAATCTGTAATT
GACTGCCACTTTTACGCAACGCATAATTGTTGTCGCGCTGCCGAAAAGTTGCAGCTGATTGCGCATGGTG
CCGCAACCGTGCGGCACCCCTACCGCATGGAGATAAGCATGGCCACGCAGTCCAGAGAAATCGGCATTCA
AGCCAAGAACAAGCCCGGTCACTGGGTGCAAACGGAACGCAAAGCGCATGAGGCGTGGGCCGGGCTTATT
GCGAGGAAACCCACGGCGGCAATGCTGCTGCATCACCTCGTGGCGCAGATGGGCCACCAGAACGCCGTGG
TGGTCAGCCAGAAGACACTTTCCAAGCTCATCGGACGTTCTTTGCGGACGGTCCAATACGCAGTCAAGGA
CTTGGTGGCCGAGCGCTGGATCTCCGTCGTGAAGCTCAACGGCCCCGGCACCGTGTCGGCCTACGTGGTC
AATGACCGCGTGGCGTGGGGCCAGCCCCGCGACCAGTTGCGCCTGTCGGTGTTCAGTGCCGCCGTGGTGG
TTGATCACGACGACCAGGACGAATCGCTGTTGGGGCATGGCGACCTGCGCCGCATCCCGACCCTGTATCC
GGGCGAGCAGCAACTACCGACCGGCCCCGGCGAGGAGCCGCCCAGCCAGCCCGGCATTCCGGGCATGGAA
CCAGACCTGCCAGCCTTGACCGAAACGGAGGAATGGGAACGGCGCGGGCAGCAGCGCCTGCCGATGCCCG
ATGAGCCGTGTTTTCTGGACGATGGCGAGCCGTTGGAGCCGCCGACACGGGTCACGCTGCCGCGCCGGTA
GCACTTGGGTTGCGCAGCAACCCGTAAGTGCGCTGTTCCAGACTATCGGCT
